Addgene plasmid #129017: pMM0656
Purpose: pTEF1-Zif268DBD-CRY2 cassette plasmid flanked by ConL1 and ConR2
Depositing lab: Megan McClean. Depositing organization: University of Wisconsin, Madison. Publication: A yeast optogenetic toolkit (yOTK) for gene expression control in Saccharomyces cerevisiae. An-Adirekkun JM, Stewart CJ, Geller SH, Patel MT, Melendez J, Oakes BL, Noyes MB, McClean MN. Biotechnol Bioeng. 2019 Dec 2. doi: 10.1002/bit.27234. PubMed 31788779.
Backbone
  Vector backbone: NA
  Vector type: Yeast Expression
Growth in bacteria
  Bacterial resistance: Ampicillin, 100 μg/mL
  Growth temperature: 37°C
  Growth strain: DH5alpha
  Copy number: High Copy
Gene/Insert
  Gene/Insert name: ConL1-pTEF1-SV40NLS-ZiF268DBD-CRY2-tSSA1-ConR2-ColE1-AmpR
  Species: S. cerevisiae (budding yeast)
  Cloning method: Restriction Enzyme; 5′ cloning site unknown (unknown if destroyed); 3′ cloning site unknown (unknown if destroyed)
Terms and licenses: Academic/Nonprofit Terms; Industry Terms: Not Available to Industry
How to cite: pMM0656 was a gift from Megan McClean (Addgene plasmid # 129017 ; http://n2t.net/addgene:129017 ; RRID:Addgene_129017)
