[The description below was written by a language model from this plasmid's Addgene catalogue record and pLannotate feature annotations shown in this document.]
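Description:
pMM0656 is a yeast-expression "cassette" plasmid from a yeast optogenetic toolkit for light-controlled gene expression in Saccharomyces cerevisiae. It carries a single transcription unit flanked by the assembly connectors ConL1 and ConR2. In modular yeast cloning schemes, such connectors define the position at which a cassette is joined to others when multigene plasmids are built. The record lists no named backbone. The bacterial portion consists of a high-copy ColE1-type origin and an ampicillin resistance gene (β-lactamase with its own promoter), which support propagation and selection in E. coli. No yeast origin, centromere or auxotrophic marker appears in either the insert name or the feature table, so the plasmid appears to be an assembly intermediate rather than a vector maintained in yeast on its own.

The payload is driven by the constitutive S. cerevisiae TEF1 promoter, which spans the numbering origin of the 5,332 nt sequence, and is terminated by the SSA1 terminator according to the insert name. It encodes a fusion of an SV40 nuclear localisation signal, the Zif268 zinc-finger DNA-binding domain and the Arabidopsis thaliana blue-light photoreceptor CRY2. The automated annotation labels the zinc-finger region as a fragment of ZFHD1, a composite domain that contains Zif268 sequence, which is consistent with the stated Zif268 DBD. A short match to yeast MRL1 lies upstream of the annotated TEF1 promoter and probably reflects genomic sequence adjacent to it, not an intended coding element. The NLS, terminator and connectors are not annotated in the feature table.

CRY2 binds its partner CIB1 under blue light, so this DNA-binding half would typically be paired with a CIB1–activation domain fusion to form a split, light-inducible transcription factor acting on promoters with Zif268 binding sites. The record itself does not name that partner construct.
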