Features (pLannotate 1.2.2; 7 found; start..end, strand, type, name):
    348..519     +  CDS            ZFHD1 (DNA binding domain) (fragment): composite human DNA-binding domain composed of domains from the transcription factors Zif268 and Oct-1 (Pomerantz et al., 1995)
    612..2447    +  CDS            CRY2: CRY2_ARATH - Also known as PHH1 From Arabidopsis thaliana (Mouse-ear cress).
   2967..3827    -  CDS            AmpR: β-lactamase; bla; confers resistance to ampicillin, carbenicillin, and related antibiotics
   3828..3932    -  promoter       AmpR promoter: bla
   4035..4623    +  rep_origin     ori: high-copy-number ColE1/pMB1/pBR322/pUC origin of replication
   4897..5046    +  CDS            MRL1 (fragment): MRL1_YEAST - Experimental evidence at protein level: Swiss-Prot protein existence level 1. Sorting receptor involved in the transport of vacuolar enzymes from the Golgi complex to the vacuole. Involved in the delivery and maturation of PEP4 (vacuolar proteinase A) and PRB1 (vacuolar proteinase B). From Saccharomyces cerevisiae (strain ATCC 204508 / S288c) (Baker's yeast).
   5208..283     +  promoter       TEF1 promoter (across the origin): S. cerevisiae TEF1; promoter for EF-1α
>Addgene plasmid #129017 | pMM0656 | addgene full sequence | sequence record 259406 | Addgene NGS Result
CCTCTAGGGTGTCGTTAATTACCCGTACTAAAGGTTTGGAAAAGAAAAAAGACACCGCCTCGTTTCTTTT
TCTTCGTCGAAAAAGGCAATAAAAATTTTTATCACGTTTCTTTTTCTTGAAAATTTTTTTTTTTGATTTT
TTTCTCTTTCGATGACCTCCCATTGATATTTAAGTTAATAAACGGTCATCAATTTCTCAAGTTTCAGTTT
CATTTTTCTTGTTCTATTACAACTTTTTTTACTTCTTGCTCATTAGAAAGAAAGCATAGCAATCTAATCT
AAGTTTTAATTACAAAAGATCTATGGCCCCCAAGAAGAAGAGGAAGGTTGGTATTCACGGGGGTACCCGC
CCATATGCTTGCCCTGTCGAGTCCTGCGATCGCCGCTTTTCTCGCTCGGATGAGCTTACCCGCCATATCC
GCATCCATACCGGTCAGAAGCCCTTCCAGTGTCGAATCTGCATGCGTAACTTCAGTCGTAGTGACCACCT
TACCACCCACATCCGCACCCACACAGGCGAGAAGCCTTTTGCCTGTGACATTTGTGGGAGGAAGTTTGCC
AGGAGTGATGAACGCAAGAGGCATACCAAAATCCATACAGGTGCTAGCTTCATGAAGATGGACAAAAAGA
CTATAGTTTGGTTTAGAAGAGATCTAAGGATTGAGGATAATCCTGCATTAGCAGCAGCTGCTCACGAAGG
ATCTGTTTTTCCTGTCTTCATTTGGTGTCCTGAAGAAGAAGGACAGTTTTATCCTGGAAGAGCTTCAAGA
TGGTGGATGAAACAATCACTTGCTCACTTATCTCAATCCTTGAAGGCTCTTGGATCTGACCTCACTTTAA
TCAAAACCCACAACACGATTTCAGCGATCTTGGATTGTATCCGCGTTACCGGTGCTACAAAAGTCGTCTT
TAACCACCTCTATGATCCTGTTTCGTTAGTTCGGGACCATACCGTAAAGGAGAAGCTGGTGGAACGTGGG
ATCTCTGTGCAAAGCTACAATGGAGATCTATTGTATGAACCGTGGGAGATATACTGCGAAAAGGGCAAAC
CTTTTACGAGTTTCAATTCTTACTGGAAGAAATGCTTAGATATGTCGATTGAATCCGTTATGCTTCCTCC
TCCTTGGCGGTTGATGCCAATAACTGCAGCGGCTGAAGCGATTTGGGCGTGTTCGATTGAAGAACTAGGG
CTGGAGAATGAGGCCGAGAAACCGAGCAATGCGTTGTTAACTAGAGCTTGGAGTCCAGGATGGAGCAATG
CTGATAAGTTACTAAATGAGTTCATCGAGAAGCAGTTGATAGATTATGCAAAGAACAGCAAGAAAGTTGT
TGGGAATTCTACTTCACTACTTTCTCCGTATCTCCATTTCGGGGAAATAAGCGTCAGACACGTTTTCCAG
TGTGCCCGGATGAAACAAATTATATGGGCAAGAGATAAGAACAGTGAAGGAGAAGAAAGTGCAGATCTTT
TTCTTAGGGGAATCGGTTTAAGAGAGTATTCTCGGTATATATGTTTCAACTTCCCGTTTACTCACGAGCA
ATCGTTGTTGAGTCATCTTCGGTTTTTCCCTTGGGATGCTGATGTTGATAAGTTCAAGGCCTGGAGACAA
GGCAGGACCGGTTATCCGTTGGTGGATGCCGGAATGAGAGAGCTTTGGGCTACCGGATGGATGCATAACA
GAATAAGAGTGATTGTTTCAAGCTTTGCTGTGAAGTTTCTTCTCCTTCCATGGAAATGGGGAATGAAGTA
TTTCTGGGATACACTTTTGGATGCTGATTTGGAATGTGACATCCTTGGCTGGCAGTATATCTCTGGGAGT
ATCCCCGATGGCCACGAGCTTGATCGCTTGGACAATCCCGCGTTACAAGGCGCCAAATATGACCCAGAAG
GTGAGTACATAAGGCAATGGCTTCCCGAGCTTGCGAGATTGCCAACTGAATGGATCCATCATCCATGGGA
CGCTCCTTTAACCGTACTCAAAGCTTCTGGTGTGGAACTCGGAACAAACTATGCGAAACCCATTGTAGAC
ATCGACACAGCTCGTGAGCTACTAGCTAAAGCTATTTCAAGAACCCGTGAAGCACAGATCATGATCGGAG
CAGCACCTGATGAGATTGTAGCAGATAGCTTCGAGGCCTTAGGGGCTAATACCATTAAAGAACCTGGTCT
TTGCCCATCTGTGTCTTCTAATGACCAACAAGTACCTTCGGCTGTTCGTTACAACGGGTCAAAGAGAGTG
AAACCTGAGGAAGAAGAAGAGAGAGACATGAAGAAATCTAGGGGATTCGATGAAAGGGAGTTGTTTTCGA
CTGCTGAATCTTCTTCTTCTTCGAGTGTGTTTTTCGTTTCGCAGTCTTGCTCGTTGGCATCAGAAGGGAA
GAATCTGGAAGGTATTCAAGATTCATCTGATCAGATTACTACAAGTTTGGGAAAAAATGGTTGCAAAGGA
TCCTAACTCGAGGCCAATTGGTGCGGCAATTGATAATAACGAAAATGTCTTTTAATGATCTGGGTATAAT
GAGGAATTTTCCGAACGTTTTTACTTTATATATATATATACATGTAACATATATTCTATACGCTATAGAG
AAAGGAAATTTTTCAATTAAAAAAAAAATAGAGAAAGAGTTTCACTTCTTGATTATCGCTAACACTAATG
GTTGAAGTACTGCTACTTTAATTTTATGCTGGATGTGAGACGATAAATCGCAGCCAAGTGAGTGAATAGA
TGACGCACCACGGTCAGACACGGCCACATCGTATCTCACAGGAGCAAGCGCGATAGGAGCACTCACACAT
AGTACGGTGATCCGCTGACTCCTTTGCCCAAATAAGACGTGAGCCACTAGTGCACTGCAGTACAGCGGCC
GCGATTATCAAAAAGGATCTTCACCTAGATCCTTTTAAATTAAAAATGAAGTTTTAAATCAATCTAAAGT
ATATATGAGTAAACTTGGTCTGACAGTTACCAATGCTTAATCAGTGAGGCACCTATCTCAGCGATCTGTC
TATTTCGTTCATCCATAGTTGCCTGACTCCCCGTCGTGTAGATAACTACGATACGGGAGGGCTTACCATC
TGGCCCCAGTGCTGCAATGATACCGCGGGACCCACGCTCACCGGCTCCAGATTTATCAGCAATAAACCAG
CCAGCCGGAAGGGCCGAGCGCAGAAGTGGTCCTGCAACTTTATCCGCCTCCATCCAGTCTATTAATTGTT
GCCGGGAAGCTAGAGTAAGTAGTTCGCCAGTTAATAGTTTGCGCAACGTTGTTGCCATTGCTACAGGCAT
CGTGGTGTCACGCTCGTCGTTTGGTATGGCTTCATTCAGCTCCGGTTCCCAACGATCAAGGCGAGTTACA
TGATCCCCCATGTTGTGCAAAAAAGCGGTTAGCTCCTTCGGTCCTCCGATCGTTGTCAGAAGTAAGTTGG
CCGCAGTGTTATCACTCATGGTTATGGCAGCACTGCATAATTCTCTTACTGTCATGCCATCCGTAAGATG
CTTTTCTGTGACTGGTGAGTACTCAACCAAGTCATTCTGAGAATAGTGTATGCGGCGACCGAGTTGCTCT
TGCCCGGCGTCAATACGGGATAATACCGCGCCACATAGCAGAACTTTAAAAGTGCTCATCATTGGAAAAC
GTTCTTCGGGGCGAAAACTCTCAAGGATCTTACCGCTGTTGAGATCCAGTTCGATGTAACCCACTCGTGC
ACCCAACTGATCTTCAGCATCTTTTACTTTCACCAGCGTTTCTGGGTGAGCAAAAACAGGAAGGCAAAAT
GCCGCAAAAAAGGGAATAAGGGCGACACGGAAATGTTGAATACTCATACTCTTCCTTTTTCAATATTATT
GAAGCATTTATCAGGGTTATTGTCTCATGAGCGGATACATATTTGAATGTATTTAGAAAAATAAACAAAT
AGGGGTTCCGCGCACATTTCCCCGAAAAGTGCCACCTGTCATGACCAAAATCCCTTAACGTGAGTTTTCG
TTCCACTGAGCGTCAGACCCCGTAGAAAAGATCAAAGGATCTTCTTGAGATCCTTTTTTTCTGCGCGTAA
TCTGCTGCTTGCAAACAAAAAAACCACCGCTACCAGCGGTGGTTTGTTTGCCGGATCAAGAGCTACCAAC
TCTTTTTCCGAAGGTAACTGGCTTCAGCAGAGCGCAGATACCAAATACTGTTCTTCTAGTGTAGCCGTAG
TTAGGCCACCACTTCAAGAACTCTGTAGCACCGCCTACATACCTCGCTCTGCTAATCCTGTTACCAGTGG
CTGCTGCCAGTGGCGATAAGTCGTGTCTTACCGGGTTGGACTCAAGACGATAGTTACCGGATAAGGCGCA
GCGGTCGGGCTGAACGGGGGGTTCGTGCACACAGCCCAGCTTGGAGCGAACGACCTACACCGAACTGAGA
TACCTACAGCGTGAGCTATGAGAAAGCGCCACGCTTCCCGAAGGGAGAAAGGCGGACAGGTATCCGGTAA
GCGGCAGGGTCGGAACAGGAGAGCGCACGAGGGAGCTTCCAGGGGGAAACGCCTGGTATCTTTATAGTCC
TGTCGGGTTTCGCCACCTCTGACTTGAGCGTCGATTTTTGTGATGCTCGTCAGGGGGGCGGAGCCTATGG
AAAAACGCCAGCAACGCGGCCTTTTTACGGTTCCTGGCCTTTTGCTGGCCTTTTGCTCACATGTTCTTTC
CTGCGTTATCCCCTGATTCTGTGGATAACCGTGCGGCCGCCCCTGAATTCGCATCTAGAACGGGGTCATC
ACGGCTCATCATGCGCCAAACAAATGTGTGCAATACACGCTCGGATGACTGCATGATGACCGCACTGACT
GGGGACAGCAGATCCACCTAAGCCTGTGAGAGAAGCAGACACCCGACAGATCAAGGCAGTTACGTCTCAC
CAAACCAGATGTCAACACAGCTACAACGCCTTGCCAACAGGGAGTTCTTCAGAGACATGGAGGCTCAAAA
CGAAATTATTGACAGCCTAGACATCAATAGTCATACAACAGAAAGCGACCACCCAACTTTGGCTGATAAT
AGCGTATAAACAATGCATACTTTGTACGTTCAAAATACAATGCAGTAGATATATTTATGCATATTACATA
TAATACATATCACATAGGAAGCAACAGGCGCGTTGGACTTTTAATTTTCGAGGACCGCGAATCCTTACAT
CACACCCAATCCCCCACAAGTGATCCCCCACACACCATAGCTTCAAAATGTTTCTACTCCTTTTTTACTC
TTCCAGATTTTCTCGGACTCCGCGCATCGCCGTACCACTTCAAAACACCCAAGCACAGCATACTAAATTT
CCCCTCTTTCTT
